Addgene plasmid #219040: SFFV-NFKB1-Brd 61
Purpose: Transcription factor NFKB1 with a specific barcode assigned.
Depositing lab: Filipe Pereira. Depositing organization: Center for Neuroscience and Cell Biology, University of Coimbra. Publication: A combinatorial transcription factor screening platform for immune cell reprogramming. Kurochkin I, Altman AR, Caiado I, Pertiga-Cabral D, Halitzki E, Minaeva M, Zimmermannova O, Henriques-Oliveira L, Klein D, Nair M, Oliveira D, Cajal LR, Knittel R, Feick C, Ringner M, Martin M, Cirovic B, Pires CF, Rosa FF, Sitnicka E, Theis FJ, Pereira CF. Cell Syst. 2026 Jan 21;17(1):101457. doi: 10.1016/j.cels.2025.101457. Epub 2026 Jan 14. PubMed 41539305.
Backbone
  Vector backbone: SFFV-MCS
  Backbone size w/o insert (bp): 6638
  Vector type: Lentiviral
Growth in bacteria
  Bacterial resistance: Ampicillin, 100 μg/mL
  Growth temperature: 37°C
  Growth strain: NEB Stable
  Copy number: High Copy
Gene/Insert
  Gene/Insert name: NFKB1
  Species: H. sapiens (human)
  Insert size (bp): 2910
  Entrez Gene: NFKB1 (a.k.a. CVID12, EBP-1, KBF1, NF-kB, NF-kB1, NF-kappa-B1, NF-kappaB, NF-kappabeta, NFKB-p105, NFKB-p50, NFkappaB)
  Promoter: The spleen focus-forming virus (SFFV) promoter
  Cloning method: Restriction Enzyme; 5′ cloning site Bsp119I (not destroyed); 3′ cloning site BstHI (not destroyed)
Terms and licenses: Academic/Nonprofit Terms; Industry Terms: Not Available to Industry
Depositor comments: Barcode sequence cloned into XbaI restriction site. Design of plasmid is as follows: SFFV-[TF sequence]-WPRE-[Barcode sequence].
How to cite: SFFV-NFKB1-Brd 61 was a gift from Filipe Pereira (Addgene plasmid # 219040 ; http://n2t.net/addgene:219040 ; RRID:Addgene_219040)
