[The description below was written by a language model from this plasmid's Addgene catalogue record and pLannotate feature annotations shown in this document.]
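Description:
SFFV-NFKB1-Brd 61 is a third-generation, self-inactivating HIV-1-based lentiviral transfer plasmid built on the SFFV-MCS backbone, carrying the human transcription factor NFKB1 together with an identifying DNA barcode. It is propagated in E. coli through a high-copy ColE1/pUC-type origin with ampicillin selection (AmpR/β-lactamase). An f1 origin, lac promoter/operator remnants, T3 and T7 promoters, and an SV40 origin and poly(A) signal are also annotated in the bacterial backbone. No mammalian selection marker or fluorescent reporter appears in the feature table.

The viral genome is transcribed from an RSV promoter fused to a truncated 5' LTR, which makes packaging Tat-independent. This is followed by the Ψ packaging signal with a partial gag sequence, the RRE for Rev-dependent nuclear export, and the cPPT/CTS, which aids nuclear import of the reverse-transcribed genome. Downstream, the spleen focus-forming virus (SFFV) promoter, a strong promoter commonly used in haematopoietic cells, drives the NFKB1 coding sequence of roughly 2.9 kb, which was inserted by restriction cloning into the multiple cloning site and spans the numbering origin of the sequence record. A WPRE follows to enhance transcript stability and expression, and the ΔU3 3' LTR inactivates the viral promoter after integration. According to the depositor, the barcode was cloned into an XbaI site after the WPRE, giving the layout SFFV–TF–WPRE–barcode. The barcode itself is not annotated as a separate feature. Its position within the transcribed region would presumably allow the delivered factor to be identified from sequencing reads.

The plasmid belongs to a barcoded transcription factor collection developed for combinatorial screening of factors that drive immune cell reprogramming.
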