Features (pLannotate 1.2.2; 28 found; start..end, strand, type, name):
    145..170     +  misc_feature   MCS (fragment): pBluescript multiple cloning site
    170..229     +  CDS            S (fragment): HBSAG_WHV6 - Experimental evidence at transcript level: Swiss-Prot protein existence level 2. The middle envelope protein plays an important role in the budding of the virion. It is involved in the induction of budding in a nucleocapsid independent way. In this process the majority of envelope proteins bud to form subviral lipoprotein particles of 22 nm of diameter that do not contain a nucleocapsid (By similarity). From Woodchuck hepatitis B virus (isolate w64/pWS23) (WHV).
    361..764     +  misc_feature   WPRE: woodchuck hepatitis virus posttranscriptional regulatory element
    822..881     +  CDS            nef (fragment): NEF_HV1Z2 - Experimental evidence at protein level: Swiss-Prot protein existence level 1. Extracellular Nef protein targets CD4(+) T-lymphocytes for apoptosis by interacting with CXCR4 surface receptors. From Human immunodeficiency virus type 1 group M subtype D (isolate Z2/CDC-Z34) (HIV-1).
    883..1116    +  LTR            3' LTR (ΔU3): self-inactivating 3' long terminal repeat (LTR) from HIV-1
   1188..1309    +  polyA_signal   SV40 poly(A) signal: SV40 polyadenylation signal
   1349..1484    +  rep_origin     SV40 ori: SV40 origin of replication
   1505..1523    -  promoter       T7 promoter: promoter for bacteriophage T7 RNA polymerase
   1531..1686    +  CDS            lacZα (fragment): LacZα fragment of β-galactosidase; lacZ fragment
   1691..2119    +  rep_origin     f1 ori (sequence partly withheld): f1 bacteriophage origin of replication; arrow indicates direction of (+) strand synthesis
   2172..2276    +  promoter       AmpR promoter: bla
   2277..3137    +  CDS            AmpR: β-lactamase; bla; confers resistance to ampicillin, carbenicillin, and related antibiotics
   3308..3896    +  rep_origin     ori: high-copy-number ColE1/pMB1/pBR322/pUC origin of replication
   4079..4171    +  CDS            lacI (fragment): lac repressor; lacI; The lac repressor binds to the lac operator to inhibit transcription in E. coli. This inhibition can be relieved by adding lactose or isopropyl-β-D-thiogalactopyranoside (IPTG).
   4184..4205    +  protein_bind   CAP binding site: CAP binding activates transcription in the presence of cAMP. E. coli catabolite activator protein
   4220..4250    +  promoter       lac promoter: promoter for the E. coli lac operon
   4258..4274    +  protein_bind   lac operator: The lac repressor binds to the lac operator to inhibit transcription in E. coli. This inhibition can be relieved by adding lactose or isopropyl-β-D-thiogalactopyranoside (IPTG). lac repressor encoded by lacI
   4319..4337    +  promoter       T3 promoter: promoter for bacteriophage T3 RNA polymerase
   4365..4591    +  promoter       RSV promoter: Rous sarcoma virus enhancer/promoter
   4592..4772    +  LTR            5' LTR (truncated): truncated 5' long terminal repeat (LTR) from HIV-1
   4819..4944    +  misc_feature   HIV-1 Ψ: packaging signal of human immunodeficiency virus type 1
   4928..5291    +  CDS            HIV-1 gag (fragment): gag protein from human immunodeficiency virus 1; gag
   5437..5670    +  misc_feature   RRE: The Rev response element (RRE) of HIV-1 allows for Rev-dependent mRNA export from the nucleus to the cytoplasm.
   6047..6147    +  CDS            Rev (fragment): human immunodeficiency virus 1 (HIV-1) Rev protein; rev; enhances nuclear export of unspliced and incompletely spliced viral mRNAs
   6166..6283    +  misc_feature   cPPT/CTS: central polypurine tract and central termination sequence of HIV-1
   6317..6718    +  promoter       SFFV promoter: spleen focus-forming virus long terminal repeat (LTR) promoter
   6728..6751    +  misc_feature   MCS (fragment): pBluescript multiple cloning site
   6776..134     +  CDS            NFKB1 (across the origin): NFKB1_HUMAN - Experimental evidence at protein level: Swiss-Prot protein existence level 1. NF-kappa-B is a pleiotropic transcription factor present in almost all cell types and is the endpoint of a series of signal transduction events that are initiated by a vast array of stimuli related to many biological processes such as inflammation, immunity, differentiation, cell growth, tumorigenesis and apoptosis. NF-kappa-B is a homo- or heterodimeric complex formed by the Rel-like domain- containing proteins RELA/p65, RELB, NFKB1/p105, NFKB1/p50, REL and NFKB2/p52 and the heterodimeric p65-p50 compl
>Addgene plasmid #219040 | SFFV-NFKB1-Brd 61 | addgene full sequence | sequence record 449845 | Addgene NGS Result
TCTGCGACAGCGGCGTGGAGACATCCTTCCGCAAACTCAGCTTTACCGAGTCTCTGACCAGTGGTGCCTC
ACTGCTAACTCTCAACAAAATGCCCCATGATTATGGGCAGGAAGGACCTCTAGAAGGCAAAATTTAGACC
GGTCGGATCCCCCGGGCTGCAGGAATTCGAGCATCTTACCGCCATTTATTCCCATATTTGTTCTGTTTTT
CTTGATTTGGGTATACATTTAAATGTTAATAAAACAAAATGGTGGGGCAATCATTTACATTTTTAGGGAT
ATGTAATTACTAGTTCAGGTGTATTGCCACAAGACAAACATGTTAAGAAACTTTCCCGTTATTTACGCTC
TGTTCCTGTTAATCAACCTCTGGATTACAAAATTTGTGAAAGATTGACTGATATTCTTAACTATGTTGCT
CCTTTTACGCTGTGTGGATATGCTGCTTTAATGCCTCTGTATCATGCTATTGCTTCCCGTACGGCTTTCG
TTTTCTCCTCCTTGTATAAATCCTGGTTGCTGTCTCTTTATGAGGAGTTGTGGCCCGTTGTCCGTCAACG
TGGCGTGGTGTGCTCTGTGTTTGCTGACGCAACCCCCACTGGCTGGGGCATTGCCACCACCTGTCAACTC
CTTTCTGGGACTTTCGCTTTCCCCCTCCCGATCGCCACGGCAGAACTCATCGCCGCCTGCCTTGCCCGCT
GCTGGACAGGGGCTAGGTTGCTGGGCACTGATAATTCCGTGGTGTTGTCGGGGAAGCTGACGTCCTTTGC
AATTCGATATCAAGCTGTACCTTCTAGATGTACACGTCTTATAGCGCTTCTAGACCAATGACTTACAAGG
CAGCTGTAGATCTTAGCCACTTTTTAAAAGAAAAGGGGGGACTGGAAGGGCTAATTCACTCCCAACGAAG
ACAAGATCTGCTTTTTGCTTGTACTGGGTCTCTCTGGTTAGACCAGATCTGAGCCTGGGAGCTCTCTGGC
TAACTAGGGAACCCACTGCTTAAGCCTCAATAAAGCTTGCCTTGAGTGCTTCAAGTAGTGTGTGCCCGTC
TGTTGTGTGACTCTGGTAACTAGAGATCCCTCAGACCCTTTTAGTCAGTGTGGAAAATCTCTAGCAGTAG
TAGTTCATGTCATCTTATTATTCAGTATTTATAACTTGCAAAGAAATGAATATCAGAGAGTGAGAGGAAC
TTGTTTATTGCAGCTTATAATGGTTACAAATAAAGCAATAGCATCACAAATTTCACAAATAAAGCATTTT
TTTCACTGCATTCTAGTTGTGGTTTGTCCAAACTCATCAATGTATCTTATCATGTCTGGCTCTAGCTATC
CCGCCCCTAACTCCGCCCATCCCGCCCCTAACTCCGCCCAGTTCCGCCCATTCTCCGCCCCATGGCTGAC
TAATTTTTTTTATTTATGCAGAGGCCGAGGCCGCCTCGGCCTCTGAGCTATTCCAGAAGTAGTGAGGAGG
CTTTTTTGGAGGCCTAGGGACGTACCCAATTCGCCCTATAGTGAGTCGTATTACGCGCGCTCACTGGCCG
TCGTTTTACAACGTCGTGACTGGGAAAACCCTGGCGTTACCCAACTTAATCGCCTTGCAGCACATCCCCC
TTTCGCCAGCTGGCGTAATAGCGAAGAGGCCCGCACCGATCGCCCTTCCCAACAGTTGCGCAGCCTGAAT
GGCGAATGGG
[124 nt withheld, positions 1691-1814]
C
[91 nt withheld, positions 1816-1906]
A
[49 nt withheld, positions 1908-1956]
CCTTTGACGTTGGAGTCCACGTTCTTT
[37 nt withheld, positions 1984-2020]
ACCCTATCTCGGTCTATTCTTTTGATTTATAAGGGATTTTGCCGATTTCGGCCTATTGGTTAAAAAATGA
GCTGATTTAACAAAAATTTAACGCGAATTTTAACAAAATATTAACGCTTACAATTTAGGTGGCACTTTTC
GGGGAAATGTGCGCGGAACCCCTATTTGTTTATTTTTCTAAATACATTCAAATATGTATCCGCTCATGAG
ACAATAACCCTGATAAATGCTTCAATAATATTGAAAAAGGAAGAGTATGAGTATTCAACATTTCCGTGTC
GCCCTTATTCCCTTTTTTGCGGCATTTTGCCTTCCTGTTTTTGCTCACCCAGAAACGCTGGTGAAAGTAA
AAGATGCTGAAGATCAGTTGGGTGCACGAGTGGGTTACATCGAACTGGATCTCAACAGCGGTAAGATCCT
TGAGAGTTTTCGCCCCGAAGAACGTTTTCCAATGATGAGCACTTTTAAAGTTCTGCTATGTGGCGCGGTA
TTATCCCGTATTGACGCCGGGCAAGAGCAACTCGGTCGCCGCATACACTATTCTCAGAATGACTTGGTTG
AGTACTCACCAGTCACAGAAAAGCATCTTACGGATGGCATGACAGTAAGAGAATTATGCAGTGCTGCCAT
AACCATGAGTGATAACACTGCGGCCAACTTACTTCTGACAACGATCGGAGGACCGAAGGAGCTAACCGCT
TTTTTGCACAACATGGGGGATCATGTAACTCGCCTTGATCGTTGGGAACCGGAGCTGAATGAAGCCATAC
CAAACGACGAGCGTGACACCACGATGCCTGTAGCAATGGCAACAACGTTGCGCAAACTATTAACTGGCGA
ACTACTTACTCTAGCTTCCCGGCAACAATTAATAGACTGGATGGAGGCGGATAAAGTTGCAGGACCACTT
CTGCGCTCGGCCCTTCCGGCTGGCTGGTTTATTGCTGATAAATCTGGAGCCGGTGAGCGTGGGTCTCGCG
GTATCATTGCAGCACTGGGGCCAGATGGTAAGCCCTCCCGTATCGTAGTTATCTACACGACGGGGAGTCA
GGCAACTATGGATGAACGAAATAGACAGATCGCTGAGATAGGTGCCTCACTGATTAAGCATTGGTAACTG
TCAGACCAAGTTTACTCATATATACTTTAGATTGATTTAAAACTTCATTTTTAATTTAAAAGGATCTAGG
TGAAGATCCTTTTTGATAATCTCATGACCAAAATCCCTTAACGTGAGTTTTCGTTCCACTGAGCGTCAGA
CCCCGTAGAAAAGATCAAAGGATCTTCTTGAGATCCTTTTTTTCTGCGCGTAATCTGCTGCTTGCAAACA
AAAAAACCACCGCTACCAGCGGTGGTTTGTTTGCCGGATCAAGAGCTACCAACTCTTTTTCCGAAGGTAA
CTGGCTTCAGCAGAGCGCAGATACCAAATACTGTTCTTCTAGTGTAGCCGTAGTTAGGCCACCACTTCAA
GAACTCTGTAGCACCGCCTACATACCTCGCTCTGCTAATCCTGTTACCAGTGGCTGCTGCCAGTGGCGAT
AAGTCGTGTCTTACCGGGTTGGACTCAAGACGATAGTTACCGGATAAGGCGCAGCGGTCGGGCTGAACGG
GGGGTTCGTGCACACAGCCCAGCTTGGAGCGAACGACCTACACCGAACTGAGATACCTACAGCGTGAGCT
ATGAGAAAGCGCCACGCTTCCCGAAGGGAGAAAGGCGGACAGGTATCCGGTAAGCGGCAGGGTCGGAACA
GGAGAGCGCACGAGGGAGCTTCCAGGGGGAAACGCCTGGTATCTTTATAGTCCTGTCGGGTTTCGCCACC
TCTGACTTGAGCGTCGATTTTTGTGATGCTCGTCAGGGGGGCGGAGCCTATGGAAAAACGCCAGCAACGC
GGCCTTTTTACGGTTCCTGGCCTTTTGCTGGCCTTTTGCTCACATGTTCTTTCCTGCGTTATCCCCTGAT
TCTGTGGATAACCGTATTACCGCCTTTGAGTGAGCTGATACCGCTCGCCGCAGCCGAACGACCGAGCGCA
GCGAGTCAGTGAGCGAGGAAGCGGAAGAGCGCCCAATACGCAAACCGCCTCTCCCCGCGCGTTGGCCGAT
TCATTAATGCAGCTGGCACGACAGGTTTCCCGACTGGAAAGCGGGCAGTGAGCGCAACGCAATTAATGTG
AGTTAGCTCACTCATTAGGCACCCCAGGCTTTACACTTTATGCTTCCGGCTCGTATGTTGTGTGGAATTG
TGAGCGGATAACAATTTCACACAGGAAACAGCTATGACCATGATTACGCCAAGCGCGCAATTAACCCTCA
CTAAAGGGAACAAAAGCTGGAGCTGCAAGCTTAATGTAGTCTTATGCAATACTCTTGTAGTCTTGCAACA
TGGTAACGATGAGTTAGCAACATGCCTTACAAGGAGAGAAAAAGCACCGTGCATGCCGATTGGTGGAAGT
AAGGTGGTACGATCGTGCCTTATTAGGAAGGCAACAGACGGGTCTGACATGGATTGGACGAACCACTGAA
TTGCCGCATTGCAGAGATATTGTATTTAAGTGCCTAGCTCGATACATAAACGGGTCTCTCTGGTTAGACC
AGATCTGAGCCTGGGAGCTCTCTGGCTAACTAGGGAACCCACTGCTTAAGCCTCAATAAAGCTTGCCTTG
AGTGCTTCAAGTAGTGTGTGCCCGTCTGTTGTGTGACTCTGGTAACTAGAGATCCCTCAGACCCTTTTAG
TCAGTGTGGAAAATCTCTAGCAGTGGCGCCCGAACAGGGACTTGAAAGCGAAAGGGAAACCAGAGGAGCT
CTCTCGACGCAGGACTCGGCTTGCTGAAGCGCGCACGGCAAGAGGCGAGGGGCGGCGACTGGTGAGTACG
CCAAAAATTTTGACTAGCGGAGGCTAGAAGGAGAGAGATGGGTGCGAGAGCGTCAGTATTAAGCGGGGGA
GAATTAGATCGCGATGGGAAAAAATTCGGTTAAGGCCAGGGGGAAAGAAAAAATATAAATTAAAACATAT
AGTATGGGCAAGCAGGGAGCTAGAACGATTCGCAGTTAATCCTGGCCTGTTAGAAACATCAGAAGGCTGT
AGACAAATACTGGGACAGCTACAACCATCCCTTCAGACAGGATCAGAAGAACTTAGATCATTATATAATA
CAGTAGCAACCCTCTATTGTGTGCATCAAAGGATAGAGATAAAAGACACCAAGGAAGCTTTAGACAAGAT
AGAGGAAGAGCAAAACAAAAGTAAGACCACCGCACAGCAAGCGGCCGCTGATCTTCAGACCTGGAGGAGG
AGATATGAGGGACAATTGGAGAAGTGAATTATATAAATATAAAGTAGTAAAAATTGAACCATTAGGAGTA
GCACCCACCAAGGCAAAGAGAAGAGTGGTGCAGAGAGAAAAAAGAGCAGTGGGAATAGGAGCTTTGTTCC
TTGGGTTCTTGGGAGCAGCAGGAAGCACTATGGGCGCAGCGTCAATGACGCTGACGGTACAGGCCAGACA
ATTATTGTCTGGTATAGTGCAGCAGCAGAACAATTTGCTGAGGGCTATTGAGGCGCAACAGCATCTGTTG
CAACTCACAGTCTGGGGCATCAAGCAGCTCCAGGCAAGAATCCTGGCTGTGGAAAGATACCTAAAGGATC
AACAGCTCCTGGGGATTTGGGGTTGCTCTGGAAAACTCATTTGCACCACTGCTGTGCCTTGGAATGCTAG
TTGGAGTAATAAATCTCTGGAACAGATTTGGAATCACACGACCTGGATGGAGTGGGACAGAGAAATTAAC
AATTACACAAGCTTAATACACTCCTTAATTGAAGAATCGCAAAACCAGCAAGAAAAGAATGAACAAGAAT
TATTGGAATTAGATAAATGGGCAAGTTTGTGGAATTGGTTTAACATAACAAATTGGCTGTGGTATATAAA
ATTATTCATAATGATAGTAGGAGGCTTGGTAGGTTTAAGAATAGTTTTTGCTGTACTTTCTATAGTGAAT
AGAGTTAGGCAGGGATATTCACCATTATCGTTTCAGACCCACCTCCCAACCCCGAGGGGACCCGACAGGC
CCGAAGGAATAGAAGAAGAAGGTGGAGAGAGAGACAGAGACAGATCCATTCGATTAGTGAACGGATCTCG
ACGGTATCGGTTAACTTTTAAAAGAAAAGGGGGGATTGGGGGGTACAGTGCAGGGGAAAGAATAGTAGAC
ATAATAGCAACAGACATACAAACTAAAGAATTACAAAAACAAATTACAAAAATTCAAAATTTTATCGATC
ACGAGACTAGCCTCGAGCTGGCTGCAGTAACGCCATTTTGCAAGGCATGGAAAAATACCAAACCAAGAAT
AGAGAAGTTCAGATCAAGGGCGGGTACATGAAAATAGCTAACGTTGGGCCAAACAGGATATCTGCGGTGA
GCAGTTTCGGCCCCGGCCCGGGGCCAAGAACAGATGGTCACCGCAGTTTCGGCCCCGGCCCGAGGCCAAG
AACAGATGGTCCCCAGATATGGCCCAACCCTCAGCAGTTTCTTAAGACCCATCAGATGTTTCCAGGCTCC
CCCAAGGACCTGAAATGACCCTGCGCCTTATTTGAATTAACCAATCAGCCTGCTTCTCGCTTCTGTTCGC
GCGCTTCTGCTTCCCGAGCTCTATAAAAGAGCTCACAACCCCTCACTCGGCGCGCCAGTCCTCCGACAGA
CTGAGTCGGCCGGTCGAATCAAGCTTATCGATACCGTCGACGGATCCGCTAGCCCGCGGTTCGAAATGGC
AGAAGATGATCCATATTTGGGAAGGCCTGAACAAATGTTTCATTTGGATCCTTCTTTGACTCATACAATA
TTTAATCCAGAAGTATTTCAACCACAGATGGCACTGCCAACAGCAGATGGCCCATACCTTCAAATATTAG
AGCAACCTAAACAGAGAGGATTTCGTTTCCGTTATGTATGTGAAGGCCCATCCCATGGTGGACTACCTGG
TGCCTCTAGTGAAAAGAACAAGAAGTCTTACCCTCAGGTCAAAATCTGCAACTATGTGGGACCAGCAAAG
GTTATTGTTCAGTTGGTCACAAATGGAAAAAATATCCACCTGCATGCCCACAGCCTGGTGGGAAAACACT
GTGAGGATGGGATCTGCACTGTAACTGCTGGACCCAAGGACATGGTGGTCGGCTTCGCAAACCTGGGTAT
ACTTCATGTGACAAAGAAAAAAGTATTTGAAACACTGGAAGCACGAATGACAGAGGCGTGTATAAGGGGC
TATAATCCTGGACTCTTGGTGCACCCTGACCTTGCCTATTTGCAAGCAGAAGGTGGAGGGGACCGGCAGC
TGGGAGATCGGGAAAAAGAGCTAATCCGCCAAGCAGCTCTGCAGCAGACCAAGGAGATGGACCTCAGCGT
GGTGCGGCTCATGTTTACAGCTTTTCTTCCGGATAGCACTGGCAGCTTCACAAGGCGCCTGGAACCCGTG
GTATCAGACGCCATCTATGACAGTAAAGCCCCCAATGCATCCAACTTGAAAATTGTAAGAATGGACAGGA
CAGCTGGATGTGTGACTGGAGGGGAGGAAATTTATCTTCTTTGTGACAAAGTTCAGAAAGATGACATCCA
GATTCGATTTTATGAAGAGGAAGAAAATGGTGGAGTCTGGGAAGGATTTGGAGATTTTTCCCCCACAGAT
GTTCATAGACAATTTGCCATTGTCTTCAAAACTCCAAAGTATAAAGATATTAATATTACAAAACCAGCCT
CTGTGTTTGTCCAGCTTCGGAGGAAATCTGACTTGGAAACTAGTGAACCAAAACCTTTCCTCTACTATCC
TGAAATCAAAGATAAAGAAGAAGTGCAGAGGAAACGTCAGAAGCTCATGCCCAATTTTTCGGATAGTTTC
GGCGGTGGTAGTGGTGCCGGAGCTGGAGGCGGAGGCATGTTTGGTAGTGGCGGTGGAGGAGGGGGCACTG
GAAGTACAGGTCCAGGGTATAGCTTCCCACACTATGGATTTCCTACTTATGGTGGGATTACTTTCCATCC
TGGAACTACTAAATCTAATGCTGGGATGAAGCATGGAACCATGGACACTGAATCTAAAAAGGACCCTGAA
GGTTGTGACAAAAGTGATGACAAAAACACTGTAAACCTCTTTGGGAAAGTTATTGAAACCACAGAGCAAG
ATCAGGAGCCCAGCGAGGCCACCGTTGGGAATGGTGAGGTCACTCTAACGTATGCAACAGGAACAAAAGA
AGAGAGTGCTGGAGTTCAGGATAACCTCTTTCTAGAGAAGGCTATGCAGCTTGCAAAGAGGCATGCCAAT
GCCCTTTTCGACTACGCGGTGACAGGAGACGTGAAGATGCTGCTGGCCGTCCAGCGCCATCTCACTGCTG
TGCAGGATGAGAATGGGGACAGTGTCTTACACTTAGCAATCATCCACCTTCATTCTCAACTTGTGAGGGA
TCTACTAGAAGTCACATCTGGTTTGATTTCTGATGACATTATCAACATGAGAAATGATCTGTACCAGACG
CCCTTGCACTTGGCAGTGATCACTAAGCAGGAAGATGTGGTGGAGGATTTGCTGAGGGCTGGGGCCGACC
TGAGCCTTCTGGACCGCTTGGGTAACTCTGTTTTGCACCTAGCTGCCAAAGAAGGACATGATAAAGTTCT
CAGTATCTTACTCAAGCACAAAAAGGCAGCACTACTTCTTGACCACCCCAACGGGGACGGTCTGAATGCC
ATTCATCTAGCCATGATGAGCAATAGCCTGCCATGTTTGCTGCTGCTGGTGGCCGCTGGGGCTGACGTCA
ATGCTCAGGAGCAGAAGTCCGGGCGCACAGCACTGCACCTGGCTGTGGAGCACGACAACATCTCATTGGC
AGGCTGCCTGCTCCTGGAGGGTGATGCCCATGTGGACAGTACTACCTACGATGGAACCACACCCCTGCAT
ATAGCAGCTGGGAGAGGGTCCACCAGGCTGGCAGCTCTTCTCAAAGCAGCAGGAGCAGATCCCCTGGTGG
AGAACTTTGAGCCTCTCTATGACCTGGATGACTCTTGGGAAAATGCAGGAGAGGATGAAGGAGTTGTGCC
TGGAACCACGCCTCTAGATATGGCCACCAGCTGGCAGGTATTTGACATATTAAATGGGAAACCATATGAG
CCAGAGTTTACATCTGATGATTTACTAGCACAAGGAGACATGAAACAGCTGGCTGAAGATGTGAAGCTGC
AGCTGTATAAGTTACTAGAAATTCCTGATCCAGACAAAAACTGGGCTACTCTGGCGCAGAAATTAGGTCT
GGGGATACTTAATAATGCCTTCCGGCTGAGTCCTGCTCCTTCCAAAACACTTATGGACAACTATGAGGTC
TCTGGGGGTACAGTCAGAGAGCTGGTGGAGGCCCTGAGACAAATGGGCTACACCGAAGCAATTGAAGTGA
TCCAGGCAGCCTCCAGCCCAGTGAAGACCACCTCTCAGGCCCACTCGCTGCCTCTCTCGCCTGCCTCCAC
AAGGCAGCAAATAGACGAGCTCCGAGACAGTGACAGTG
