>Addgene plasmid #219040 | SFFV-NFKB1-Brd 61 | depositor partial sequence | sequence record 427600 | TF ORF
ATGGCAGAAGATGATCCATATTTGGGAAGGCCTGAACAAATGTTTCATTTGGATCCTTCTTTGACTCATA
CAATATTTAATCCAGAAGTATTTCAACCACAGATGGCACTGCCAACAGCAGATGGCCCATACCTTCAAAT
ATTAGAGCAACCTAAACAGAGAGGATTTCGTTTCCGTTATGTATGTGAAGGCCCATCCCATGGTGGACTA
CCTGGTGCCTCTAGTGAAAAGAACAAGAAGTCTTACCCTCAGGTCAAAATCTGCAACTATGTGGGACCAG
CAAAGGTTATTGTTCAGTTGGTCACAAATGGAAAAAATATCCACCTGCATGCCCACAGCCTGGTGGGAAA
ACACTGTGAGGATGGGATCTGCACTGTAACTGCTGGACCCAAGGACATGGTGGTCGGCTTCGCAAACCTG
GGTATACTTCATGTGACAAAGAAAAAAGTATTTGAAACACTGGAAGCACGAATGACAGAGGCGTGTATAA
GGGGCTATAATCCTGGACTCTTGGTGCACCCTGACCTTGCCTATTTGCAAGCAGAAGGTGGAGGGGACCG
GCAGCTGGGAGATCGGGAAAAAGAGCTAATCCGCCAAGCAGCTCTGCAGCAGACCAAGGAGATGGACCTC
AGCGTGGTGCGGCTCATGTTTACAGCTTTTCTTCCGGATAGCACTGGCAGCTTCACAAGGCGCCTGGAAC
CCGTGGTATCAGACGCCATCTATGACAGTAAAGCCCCCAATGCATCCAACTTGAAAATTGTAAGAATGGA
CAGGACAGCTGGATGTGTGACTGGAGGGGAGGAAATTTATCTTCTTTGTGACAAAGTTCAGAAAGATGAC
ATCCAGATTCGATTTTATGAAGAGGAAGAAAATGGTGGAGTCTGGGAAGGATTTGGAGATTTTTCCCCCA
CAGATGTTCATAGACAATTTGCCATTGTCTTCAAAACTCCAAAGTATAAAGATATTAATATTACAAAACC
AGCCTCTGTGTTTGTCCAGCTTCGGAGGAAATCTGACTTGGAAACTAGTGAACCAAAACCTTTCCTCTAC
TATCCTGAAATCAAAGATAAAGAAGAAGTGCAGAGGAAACGTCAGAAGCTCATGCCCAATTTTTCGGATA
GTTTCGGCGGTGGTAGTGGTGCTGGAGCTGGAGGCGGAGGCATGTTTGGTAGTGGCGGTGGAGGAGGGGG
CACTGGAAGTACAGGTCCAGGGTATAGCTTCCCACACTATGGATTTCCTACTTATGGTGGGATTACTTTC
CATCCTGGAACTACTAAATCTAATGCTGGGATGAAGCATGGAACCATGGACACTGAATCTAAAAAGGACC
CTGAAGGTTGTGACAAAAGTGATGACAAAAACACTGTAAACCTCTTTGGGAAAGTTATTGAAACCACAGA
GCAAGATCAGGAGCCCAGCGAGGCCACCGTTGGGAATGGTGAGGTCACTCTAACGTATGCAACAGGAACA
AAAGAAGAGAGTGCTGGAGTTCAGGATAACCTCTTTCTAGAGAAGGCTATGCAGCTTGCAAAGAGGCATG
CCAATGCCCTTTTCGACTACGCGGTGACAGGAGACGTGAAGATGCTGCTGGCCGTCCAGCGCCATCTCAC
TGCTGTGCAGGATGAGAATGGGGACAGTGTCTTACACTTAGCAATCATCCACCTTCATTCTCAACTTGTG
AGGGATCTACTAGAAGTCACATCTGGTTTGATTTCTGATGACATTATCAACATGAGAAATGATCTGTACC
AGACGCCCTTGCACTTGGCAGTGATCACTAAGCAGGAAGATGTGGTGGAGGATTTGCTGAGGGCTGGGGC
CGACCTGAGCCTTCTGGACCGCTTGGGTAACTCTGTTTTGCACCTAGCTGCCAAAGAAGGACATGATAAA
GTTCTCAGTATCTTACTCAAGCACAAAAAGGCAGCACTACTTCTTGACCACCCCAACGGGGACGGTCTGA
ATGCCATTCATCTAGCCATGATGAGCAATAGCCTGCCATGTTTGCTGCTGCTGGTGGCCGCTGGGGCTGA
CGTCAATGCTCAGGAGCAGAAGTCCGGGCGCACAGCACTGCACCTGGCTGTGGAGCACGACAACATCTCA
TTGGCAGGCTGCCTGCTCCTGGAGGGTGATGCCCATGTGGACAGTACTACCTACGATGGAACCACACCCC
TGCATATAGCAGCTGGGAGAGGGTCCACCAGGCTGGCAGCTCTTCTCAAAGCAGCAGGAGCAGATCCCCT
GGTGGAGAACTTTGAGCCTCTCTATGACCTGGATGACTCTTGGGAAAATGCAGGAGAGGATGAAGGAGTT
GTGCCTGGAACCACGCCTCTAGATATGGCCACCAGCTGGCAGGTATTTGACATATTAAATGGGAAACCAT
ATGAGCCAGAGTTTACATCTGATGATTTACTAGCACAAGGAGACATGAAACAGCTGGCTGAAGATGTGAA
GCTGCAGCTGTATAAGTTACTAGAAATTCCTGATCCAGACAAAAACTGGGCTACTCTGGCGCAGAAATTA
GGTCTGGGGATACTTAATAATGCCTTCCGGCTGAGTCCTGCTCCTTCCAAAACACTTATGGACAACTATG
AGGTCTCTGGGGGTACAGTCAGAGAGCTGGTGGAGGCCCTGAGACAAATGGGCTACACCGAAGCAATTGA
AGTGATCCAGGCAGCCTCCAGCCCAGTGAAGACCACCTCTCAGGCCCACTCGCTGCCTCTCTCGCCTGCC
TCCACAAGGCAGCAAATAGACGAGCTCCGAGACAGTGACAGTGTCTGCGACAGCGGCGTGGAGACATCCT
TCCGCAAACTCAGCTTTACCGAGTCTCTGACCAGTGGTGCCTCACTGCTAACTCTCAACAAAATGCCCCA
TGATTATGGGCAGGAAGGACCTCTAGAAGGCAAAATTTAG
