>Addgene plasmid #219040 | SFFV-NFKB1-Brd 61 | depositor partial sequence | sequence record 427601 | Barcode sequence
TGTACACGTCTTATAGCGCT
